>Addgene plasmid #123183 | pSB61 - pL0_V2 (CDS1) | addgene full sequence | sequence record 241416 | Addgene NGS Result
GAGCTTTGAGACCACGAAGTGGCTCTTCAGTGGACGAAAGGGCCTCGTGATACGCCTATTTTTATAGGTT
AATGTCATGATAATAATGGTTTCTTAGACGTCAGGTGGCACTTTTCGGGGAAATGTGCGCGGAACCCCTA
TTTGTTTATTTTTCTAAATACATTCAAATATGTATCCGCTCATGAGACAATAACCCTGATAAATGCTTCA
ATAATATTGAAAAAGGAAGAGTATGCGCTCACGCAACTGGTCCAGAACCTTGACCGAACGCAGCGGTGGT
AACGGCGCAGTGGCGGTTTTCATGGCTTGTTATGACTGTTTTTTTTTGGGGTACAGTCTATGCCTCGGGC
ATCCAAGCAGCAAGCGCGTTACGCCGTGGGTCGATGTTTGATGTTATGGAGCAGCAACGATGTTACGCAG
CAGGGCAGTCGCCCTAAAACAAAGTTAAACATCATGAGGGAAGCGGTGATCGCCGAAGTATCGACTCAAC
TATCAGAGGTAGTTGGCGTCATCGAGCGCCATCTCGAACCGACGTTGCTGGCCGTACATTTGTACGGCTC
CGCAGTGGATGGCGGCCTGAAGCCACACAGCGATATTGATTTGCTGGTTACGGTGACCGTAAGGCTTGAT
GAAACAACGCGGCGAGCTTTGATCAACGACCTTTTGGAAACTTCGGCTTCCCCTGGAGAGAGCGAGATTC
TCCGCGCTGTAGAAGTCACCATTGTTGTGCACGACGACATCATTCCGTGGCGTTATCCAGCTAAGCGCGA
ACTGCAATTTGGAGAATGGCAGCGCAATGACATTCTTGCAGGTATCTTCGAGCCAGCCACGATCGACATT
GATCTGGCTATCTTGCTGACAAAAGCAAGAGAACATAGCGTTGCCTTGGTAGGTCCAGCGGCGGAGGAAC
TCTTTGATCCGGTTCCTGAACAGGATCTATTTGAGGCGCTAAATGAAACCTTAACGCTATGGAACTCGCC
GCCCGACTGGGCTGGCGATGAGCGAAATGTAGTGCTTACGTTGTCCCGCATTTGGTACAGCGCAGTAACC
GGCAAAATCGCGCCGAAGGATGTCGCTGCCGACTGGGCAATGGAGCGCCTGCCGGCCCAGTATCAGCCCG
TCATACTTGAAGCTAGACAGGCTTATCTTGGACAAGAAGAAGATCGCTTGGCCTCGCGCGCAGATCAGTT
GGAAGAATTTGTCCATTACGTAAAAGGCGAGATCACCAAGGTAGTCGGCAAATAACTGTCAGACCAAGTT
TACTCATATATACTTTAGATTGATTTAAAACTTCATTTTTAATTTAAAAGGATCTAGGTGAAGATCCTTT
TTGATAATCTCATGACCAAAATCCCTTAACGTGAGTTTTCGTTCCACTGAGCGTCAGACCCCGTAGAAAA
GATCAAAGGATCTTCTTGAGATCCTTTTTTTCTGCGCGTAATCTGCTGCTTGCAAACAAAAAAACCACCG
CTACCAGCGGTGGTTTGTTTGCCGGATCAAGAGCTACCAACTCTTTTTCCGAAGGTAACTGGCTTCAGCA
GAGCGCAGATACCAAATACTGTTCTTCTAGTGTAGCCGTAGTTAGGCCACCACTTCAAGAACTCTGTAGC
ACCGCCTACATACCTCGCTCTGCTAATCCTGTTACCAGTGGCTGCTGCCAGTGGCGATAAGTCGTGTCTT
ACCGGGTTGGACTCAAGACGATAGTTACCGGATAAGGCGCAGCGGTCGGGCTGAACGGGGGGTTCGTGCA
CACAGCCCAGCTTGGAGCGAACGACCTACACCGAACTGAGATACCTACAGCGTGAGCTATGAGAAAGCGC
CACGCTTCCCGAAGGGAGAAAGGCGGACAGGTATCCGGTAAGCGGCAGGGTCGGAACAGGAGAGCGCACG
AGGGAGCTTCCAGGGGGAAACGCCTGGTATCTTTATAGTCCTGTCGGGTTTCGCCACCTCTGACTTGAGC
GTCGATTTTTGTGATGCTCGTCAGGGGGGCGGAGCCTATGGAAAAACGCCAGCAACGCGGCCTTTTTACG
GTTCCTGGCCTTTTGCTGGCCTTTTGCTCACATGTTCTTTCCTGCGTTATCCCCTGATTCTGTGGATAAC
CGTATTACCGCCTTTGAGTGAGCTGATACCGCTCGCCGCAGCCGAACGACCGAGCGCAGCGAGTCAGTGA
GCGAGGAAGCGGAAGAGCGCCCAATACGCAAACCGCCTCTCCCCGCGCGTTGGCCGATTCATTAATCACT
CTGTGGTCTCAAATGTGGGACCCACTTCTAAATGAATTTCCTGAATCTGTTCACGGATTTCGTTGTATGT
TAGCTATTAAATATTTGCAGTCCGTTGAGGAAACTTACGAGCCCAATACATTGGGCCACGATTTAATTAG
GGATCTTATATCTGTTGTAAGGGCCCGTGACTATGTCGAAGCGACCAGGCGATATAATCATTTCCACGCC
AGACTCGAAGGTTCGCCGAAGGCTGAACTTCGACAGCCCATACAGCAGCCGTGCTGCTGTCCCCATTGTC
CAAGGCACAAACAAGCGACGATCATGGACGTACAGGCCCATGTACCGAAAGCCCAGAATATACAGAATGT
ATCGAAGCCCT
Features (pLannotate 1.2.2; 7 found; start..end, strand, type, name):
    128..232     +  promoter       AmpR promoter: bla
    223..303     -  CDS            int (fragment): INT2_ECOLX - Protein inferred from homology: Swiss-Prot protein existence level 3. Putative integrase believed to be involved in the insertion of antibiotic resistance genes into plasmids and transposons. From Escherichia coli.
    391..447     +  CDS            GmR (fragment): gentamycin acetyltransferase; aacC1; confers resistance to gentamycin
    454..1242    +  CDS            aadA: S3AD_ECOLX - Experimental evidence at protein level: Swiss-Prot protein existence level 1. Mediates bacterial resistance to the antibiotics streptomycin and spectinomycin. From Escherichia coli.
   1416..2004    +  rep_origin     ori: high-copy-number ColE1/pMB1/pBR322/pUC origin of replication
   2187..2236    +  CDS            lacI (fragment): lac repressor; lacI; The lac repressor binds to the lac operator to inhibit transcription in E. coli. This inhibition can be relieved by adding lactose or isopropyl-β-D-thiogalactopyranoside (IPTG).
   2253..2600    +  CDS            AV2_TYLCI: Experimental evidence at protein level: Swiss-Prot protein existence level 1. Through its interaction with host SGS3, acts as a suppressor of RNA-mediated gene silencing, also known as post-transcriptional gene silencing (PTGS), a mechanism of plant viral defense that limits the accumulation of viral RNAs. From Tomato yellow leaf curl virus (strain Israel) (TYLCV).
