[The description below was written by a language model from this plasmid's Addgene catalogue record and pLannotate feature annotations shown in this document.]
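Description:
pSB61 - pL0_V2 (CDS1) is a level 0 Golden Gate (MoClo) part plasmid that stores the coding sequence of the Tomato yellow leaf curl virus (TYLCV) V2 protein as a standardised module for the CDS1 position. It is built on the pICH41308 level 0 acceptor backbone and is a small plasmid of about 2.6 kb. It replicates in E. coli at high copy from a ColE1/pUC-type origin. Selection is with spectinomycin and streptomycin through an aadA adenylyltransferase gene, with an AmpR (bla) promoter annotated upstream. The short integrase, gentamicin acetyltransferase and lacI fragments in the feature table appear to be remnants of the resistance cassette and of backbone construction rather than functional genes.

The payload is a synthetic 351 bp V2 open reading frame based on the TYLCV reference genome. It has been domesticated so that it contains no internal BpiI or BsaI sites, the type IIS enzymes used in MoClo assembly. The annotation matches it to the AV2 protein of TYLCV, which suppresses post-transcriptional gene silencing in plants through interaction with host SGS3. The plasmid carries no plant promoter or terminator, so it is not an expression vector in itself. The part is meant to be released and combined with promoter, untranslated region and terminator modules into a level 1 transcription unit for plant expression. The specific cloning sites and fusion overhangs are not stated in the record. The associated work describes a transient expression method in Catharanthus roseus seedlings, where co-expressing a silencing suppressor of this kind would be expected to help sustain transgene expression.
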