Addgene plasmid #123183: pSB61 - pL0_V2 (CDS1)
Purpose: Golden Gate (MoClo; CDS1) compatible Tomato yellow leaf curl virus (TYLCV) V2 silencing suppressor based on NCBI Reference Sequence NC_004005
Depositing lab: Erin Cram & Carolyn Lee-Parsons. Depositing organization: Northeastern University. Publication: EASI Transformation: An Efficient Transient Expression Method for Analyzing Gene Function in Catharanthus roseus Seedlings. Mortensen S, Bernal-Franco D, Cole LF, Sathitloetsakun S, Cram EJ, Lee-Parsons CWT. Front Plant Sci. 2019 Jun 11;10:755. doi: 10.3389/fpls.2019.00755. eCollection 2019. PubMed 31263474.
Backbone
  Vector backbone: pICH41308
  Backbone manufacturer: Weber et al., 2011 (DOI:10.1371/journal.pone.0016765)
  Backbone size w/o insert (bp): 2247
  Vector type: Plant Expression ; part for plant expression
Growth in bacteria
  Bacterial resistance: Spectinomycin and Streptomycin, 50 & 50 μg/mL
  Growth temperature: 37°C
  Growth strain: DH5alpha
  Copy number: High Copy
Gene/Insert
  Gene/Insert name: Tomato yellow leaf curl virus (TYLCV) V2 (alt name: TYLCVgp1)
  Species: Synthetic
  Insert size (bp): 351
  Mutation: No BpiI and BsaI sites
  Entrez Gene: v2 (a.k.a. TYLCVgp1)
  Cloning method: Restriction Enzyme; 5′ cloning site Unknown (unknown if destroyed); 3′ cloning site Unknown (unknown if destroyed)
Terms and licenses: Academic/Nonprofit Terms; Industry Terms: Not Available to Industry
Depositor comments: Golden Gate (MoClo - Weber et al., 2011), CDS1 position, compatible Tomato yellow leaf curl virus (TYLCV) V2 silencing suppressor based on NCBI Reference Sequence NC_004005
How to cite: pSB61 - pL0_V2 (CDS1) was a gift from Erin Cram & Carolyn Lee-Parsons (Addgene plasmid # 123183 ; http://n2t.net/addgene:123183 ; RRID:Addgene_123183)
